Addgene plasmid #227166: pCS2+8-CYP2A6(C82A)-flag-tev-his
Purpose: For overexpression of CYP2A6 C82A mutant in mammalian cells and purification.
Depositing lab: Yimon Aye. Depositing organization: Swiss Federal Institute of Technology (EPFL). Publication: Organ-specific electrophile responsivity mapping in live C. elegans. Liu J, Kulkarni A, Gao YQ, Urul DA, Hamelin R, Novotny BA, Long MJC, Aye Y. Cell. 2024 Dec 26;187(26):7450-7469.e29. doi: 10.1016/j.cell.2024.10.014. Epub 2024 Nov 5. PubMed 39504959.
Backbone
  Vector backbone: pCS2+8
  Backbone size w/o insert (bp): 4134
  Total vector size (bp): 5720
  Vector type: Mammalian Expression
Growth in bacteria
  Bacterial resistance: Ampicillin, 100 μg/mL
  Growth temperature: 37°C
  Growth strain: DH5alpha
  Copy number: High Copy
Gene/Insert
  Gene/Insert name: CYP2A6 (alt name: Cytochrome P450 2A6)
  Species: H. sapiens (human)
  Mutation: changed cysteine 82 to alanine
  GenBank ID: NM_000762.6
  Entrez Gene: CYP2A6 (a.k.a. CPA6, CYP2A, CYP2A3, CYPIIA6, P450C2A, P450PB)
  Promoter: CMV and SP6
  Tag / fusion protein: Flag (C terminal on insert); His6 (C terminal on insert)
  Cloning method: Ligation Independent Cloning
  Sequencing primers: 5′ CMV forward or SP6 forward; 3′ M13 reverse
Terms and licenses: Academic/Nonprofit Terms; Industry Terms: Not Available to Industry
How to cite: pCS2+8-CYP2A6(C82A)-flag-tev-his was a gift from Yimon Aye (Addgene plasmid # 227166 ; http://n2t.net/addgene:227166 ; RRID:Addgene_227166)
