[The description below was written by a language model from this plasmid's Addgene catalogue record and pLannotate feature annotations shown in this document.]
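Description:
pCS2+8-CYP2A6(C82A)-flag-tev-his is a mammalian expression plasmid of about 5.7 kb built on the pCS2+8 backbone. It carries the human cytochrome P450 2A6 coding sequence with cysteine 82 changed to alanine. It is maintained in E. coli as a high-copy plasmid through a ColE1/pUC-type origin and selected with ampicillin via the β-lactamase gene and its native promoter. An f1 phage origin is also present, along with residual lac promoter/operator, lacI and lacZα fragments inherited from the parental cloning vector.

The CYP2A6 open reading frame sits downstream of the simian cytomegalovirus IE94 enhancer/promoter, which drives strong constitutive transcription in mammalian cells. An SP6 promoter lies between the CMV element and the insert, so the same cassette can serve as a template for in vitro synthesis of sense RNA. Transcripts are terminated by the SV40 polyadenylation signal. T7 and T3 promoter sequences flank that signal in the reverse orientation, as is typical of pCS2-series vectors. According to the record, the protein carries a C-terminal Flag epitope and a His6 tag. The construct name indicates a TEV protease site between them, consistent with the annotated fragment of a TEV/His composite tag just after the coding sequence. This arrangement allows immunodetection or affinity capture via Flag, metal-affinity purification via His6, and presumably proteolytic removal of the terminal tag.

The stated purpose is overexpression of the C82A mutant in mammalian cells followed by purification. The associated work concerns electrophile responsivity of proteins, but the record does not state the specific role of cysteine 82.
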