Features (pLannotate 1.2.2; 16 found; start..end, strand, type, name):
     35..53      +  promoter       SP6 promoter: promoter for bacteriophage SP6 RNA polymerase
    136..1617    +  CDS            CYP2A6: CP2A6_HUMAN - Also known as CYP2A3. Experimental evidence at protein level: Swiss-Prot protein existence level 1. Exhibits a high coumarin 7-hydroxylase activity. Can act in the hydroxylation of the anti-cancer drugs cyclophosphamide and ifosphamide. Competent in the metabolic activation of aflatoxin B1. Constitutes the major nicotine C-oxidase. Acts as a 1,4-cineole 2-exo- monooxygenase. Possesses low phenacetin O-deethylation activity. From Homo sapiens (Human).
   1684..1703    +  CDS            capTEV™ (fragment): composite tag for in vivo biotinylation, TEV protease cleavage, and 6xHis tagging
   1747..1764    -  promoter       T7 promoter (fragment): promoter for bacteriophage T7 RNA polymerase
   1769..1903    -  polyA_signal   SV40 poly(A) signal: SV40 polyadenylation signal
   2016..2034    -  promoter       T3 promoter: promoter for bacteriophage T3 RNA polymerase
   2079..2095    -  protein_bind   lac operator: The lac repressor binds to the lac operator to inhibit transcription in E. coli. This inhibition can be relieved by adding lactose or isopropyl-β-D-thiogalactopyranoside (IPTG). lac repressor encoded by lacI
   2103..2133    -  promoter       lac promoter: promoter for the E. coli lac operon
   2148..2169    -  protein_bind   CAP binding site: CAP binding activates transcription in the presence of cAMP. E. coli catabolite activator protein
   2182..2274    -  CDS            lacI (fragment): lac repressor; lacI; The lac repressor binds to the lac operator to inhibit transcription in E. coli. This inhibition can be relieved by adding lactose or isopropyl-β-D-thiogalactopyranoside (IPTG).
   2457..3045    -  rep_origin     ori: high-copy-number ColE1/pMB1/pBR322/pUC origin of replication
   3216..4076    -  CDS            AmpR: β-lactamase; bla; confers resistance to ampicillin, carbenicillin, and related antibiotics
   4077..4181    -  promoter       AmpR promoter: bla
   4234..4662    -  rep_origin     f1 ori (sequence partly withheld): f1 bacteriophage origin of replication; arrow indicates direction of (+) strand synthesis
   4667..4733    -  CDS            lacZα (fragment): LacZα fragment of β-galactosidase; lacZ fragment
   4740..5717    +  promoter       CMV IE94 promoter: enhancer/promoter region of simian cytomegalovirus major immediate early transcription unit IE94
>Addgene plasmid #227166 | pCS2+8-CYP2A6(C82A)-flag-tev-his | addgene full sequence | sequence record 459001 | Addgene NGS Result
CGCCATTCTGCCTGGGGACGTCGGAGCAAGCTTGATTTAGGTGACACTATAGAATACAAGCTACTTGTTC
TTTTTGCAGGATCCACTAGTGGCGCGCCATTAATTAAAGGCCGGCCAGCGATCGCCGGACCCACCATGCT
GGCCTCAGGGATGCTTCTGGTGGCCTTGCTGGTCTGCCTGACTGTGATGGTCTTGATGTCTGTTTGGCAG
CAGAGGAAGAGCAAGGGGAAGCTGCCTCCGGGACCCACCCCATTGCCCTTCATTGGAAACTACCTGCAAC
TGAACACAGAGCAGATGTACAACTCCCTCATGAAGATCAGTGAGCGCTATGGCCCCGTGTTCACCATTCA
CTTGGGGCCCCGGCGGGTCGTGGTGCTGGCTGGACATGATGCCGTCAGGGAGGCTCTGGTGGACCAGGCT
GAGGAGTTCAGCGGGCGAGGCGAGCAAGCCACCTTCGACTGGGTCTTCAAAGGCTATGGCGTGGTATTCA
GCAACGGGGAGCGCGCCAAGCAGCTCCGGCGCTTCTCCATCGCCACCCTGCGGGACTTCGGGGTGGGCAA
GCGAGGCATCGAGGAGCGCATCCAGGAGGAGGCGGGCTTCCTCATCGACGCCCTCCGGGGCACTGGCGGC
GCCAATATCGATCCCACCTTCTTCCTGAGCCGCACAGTCTCCAATGTCATCAGCTCCATTGTCTTTGGGG
ACCGCTTTGACTATAAGGACAAAGAGTTCCTGTCACTGTTGCGCATGATGCTAGGAATCTTCCAGTTCAC
GTCAACCTCCACGGGGCAGCTCTATGAGATGTTCTCTTCGGTGATGAAACACCTGCCAGGACCACAGCAA
CAGGCCTTTCAGTTGCTGCAAGGGCTGGAGGACTTCATAGCCAAGAAGGTGGAGCACAACCAGCGTACGC
TGGATCCCAATTCCCCACGGGACTTCATTGACTCCTTTCTCATCCGCATGCAGGAGGAGGAGAAGAACCC
CAACACGGAGTTCTACTTGAAAAACCTGGTGATGACCACGTTGAACCTCTTCATTGGGGGCACCGAGACC
GTCAGCACCACCCTGCGCTATGGCTTCTTGCTGCTCATGAAGCACCCAGAGGTGGAGGCCAAGGTCCATG
AGGAGATTGACAGAGTGATCGGCAAGAACCGGCAGCCCAAGTTTGAGGACCGGGCCAAGATGCCCTACAT
GGAGGCAGTGATCCACGAGATCCAAAGATTTGGAGACGTGATCCCCATGAGTTTGGCCCGCAGAGTCAAA
AAGGACACCAAGTTTCGGGATTTCTTCCTCCCTAAGGGCACCGAAGTGTACCCTATGCTGGGCTCTGTGC
TGAGAGACCCCAGTTTCTTCTCCAACCCCCAGGACTTCAATCCCCAGCATTTCCTGAATGAGAAGGGGCA
GTTTAAGAAGAGTGATGCTTTTGTGCCCTTTTCCATCGGAAAGCGGAACTGTTTCGGAGAAGGCCTGGCC
AGAATGGAGCTCTTTCTCTTCTTCACCACCGTCATGCAGAACTTCCGCCTCAAGTCCTCCCAGTCACCTA
AGGACATTGACGTGTCCCCCAAACACGTGGGCTTTGCCACGATCCCACGAAACTACACCATGAGCTTCCT
GCCCCGCTCAGGGGATTATAAAGACGATGACGACAAGTCAGGGGAAAACTTGTATTTCCAGGGCGGCAGC
AGCCATCATCATCATCATCATGGGTCAGGGTAATAATCGAATTCAAGGCCTCTCGAGCCTCTAGAACTAT
AGTGAGTCGTATTACGTAGATCCAGACATGATAAGATACATTGATGAGTTTGGACAAACCACAACTAGAA
TGCAGTGAAAAAAATGCTTTATTTGTGAAATTTGTGATGCTATTGCTTTATTTGTAACCATTATAAGCTG
CAATAAACAAGTTAACAACAACAATTGCATTCATTTTATGTTTCAGGTTCAGGGGGAGGTGTGGGAGGTT
TTTTAATTCGCGGCCGCGGCGCCAATGCATTGGGCCCGGTACCCAGCTTTTGTTCCCTTTAGTGAGGGTT
AATTGCGCGCTTGGCGTAATCATGGTCATAGCTGTTTCCTGTGTGAAATTGTTATCCGCTCACAATTCCA
CACAACATACGAGCCGGGAGCATAAAGTGTAAAGCCTGGGGTGCCTAATGAGTGAGCTAACTCACATTAA
TTGCGTTGCGCTCACTGCCCGCTTTCCAGTCGGGAAACCTGTCGTGCCAGCTGCATTAATGAATCGGCCA
ACGCGCGGGGAGAGGCGGTTTGCGTATTGGGCGCTCTTCCGCTTCCTCGCTCACTGACTCGCTGCGCTCG
GTCGTTCGGCTGCGGCGAGCGGTATCAGCTCACTCAAAGGCGGTAATACGGTTATCCACAGAATCAGGGG
ATAACGCAGGAAAGAACATGTGAGCAAAAGGCCAGCAAAAGGCCAGGAACCGTAAAAAGGCCGCGTTGCT
GGCGTTTTTCCATAGGCTCCGCCCCCCTGACGAGCATCACAAAAATCGACGCTCAAGTCAGAGGTGGCGA
AACCCGACAGGACTATAAAGATACCAGGCGTTTCCCCCTGGAAGCTCCCTCGTGCGCTCTCCTGTTCCGA
CCCTGCCGCTTACCGGATACCTGTCCGCCTTTCTCCCTTCGGGAAGCGTGGCGCTTTCTCATAGCTCACG
CTGTAGGTATCTCAGTTCGGTGTAGGTCGTTCGCTCCAAGCTGGGCTGTGTGCACGAACCCCCCGTTCAG
CCCGACCGCTGCGCCTTATCCGGTAACTATCGTCTTGAGTCCAACCCGGTAAGACACGACTTATCGCCAC
TGGCAGCAGCCACTGGTAACAGGATTAGCAGAGCGAGGTATGTAGGCGGTGCTACAGAGTTCTTGAAGTG
GTGGCCTAACTACGGCTACACTAGAAGAACAGTATTTGGTATCTGCGCTCTGCTGAAGCCAGTTACCTTC
GGAAAAAGAGTTGGTAGCTCTTGATCCGGCAAACAAACCACCGCTGGTAGCGGTGGTTTTTTTGTTTGCA
AGCAGCAGATTACGCGCAGAAAAAAAGGATCTCAAGAAGATCCTTTGATCTTTTCTACGGGGTCTGACGC
TCAGTGGAACGAAAACTCACGTTAAGGGATTTTGGTCATGAGATTATCAAAAAGGATCTTCACCTAGATC
CTTTTAAATTAAAAATGAAGTTTTAAATCAATCTAAAGTATATATGAGTAAACTTGGTCTGACAGTTACC
AATGCTTAATCAGTGAGGCACCTATCTCAGCGATCTGTCTATTTCGTTCATCCATAGTTGCCTGACTCCC
CGTCGTGTAGATAACTACGATACGGGAGGGCTTACCATCTGGCCCCAGTGCTGCAATGATACCGCGAGAC
CCACGCTCACCGGCTCCAGATTTATCAGCAATAAACCAGCCAGCCGGAAGGGCCGAGCGCAGAAGTGGTC
CTGCAACTTTATCCGCCTCCATCCAGTCTATTAATTGTTGCCGGGAAGCTAGAGTAAGTAGTTCGCCAGT
TAATAGTTTGCGCAACGTTGTTGCCATTGCTACAGGCATCGTGGTGTCACGCTCGTCGTTTGGTATGGCT
TCATTCAGCTCCGGTTCCCAACGATCAAGGCGAGTTACATGATCCCCCATGTTGTGCAAAAAAGCGGTTA
GCTCCTTCGGTCCTCCGATCGTTGTCAGAAGTAAGTTGGCCGCAGTGTTATCACTCATGGTTATGGCAGC
ACTGCATAATTCTCTTACTGTCATGCCATCCGTAAGATGCTTTTCTGTGACTGGTGAGTACTCAACCAAG
TCATTCTGAGAATAGTGTATGCGGCGACCGAGTTGCTCTTGCCCGGCGTCAATACGGGATAATACCGCGC
CACATAGCAGAACTTTAAAAGTGCTCATCATTGGAAAACGTTCTTCGGGGCGAAAACTCTCAAGGATCTT
ACCGCTGTTGAGATCCAGTTCGATGTAACCCACTCGTGCACCCAACTGATCTTCAGCATCTTTTACTTTC
ACCAGCGTTTCTGGGTGAGCAAAAACAGGAAGGCAAAATGCCGCAAAAAAGGGAATAAGGGCGACACGGA
AATGTTGAATACTCATACTCTTCCTTTTTCAATATTATTGAAGCATTTATCAGGGTTATTGTCTCATGAG
CGGATACATATTTGAATGTATTTAGAAAAATAAACAAATAGGGGTTCCGCGCACATTTCCCCGAAAAGTG
CCACCTAAATTGTAAGCGTTAATATTTTGTTAAAATTCGCGTTAAATTTTTGTTAAATCAGCTCATTTTT
TAACCAATAGGCCGAAATCGGCAAAATCCCTTATAAATCAAAAGAATAGACCGAGATAGGGT
[37 nt withheld, positions 4333-4369]
AAAGAACGTGGACTCCAACGTCAAAGG
[49 nt withheld, positions 4397-4445]
T
[91 nt withheld, positions 4447-4537]
G
[124 nt withheld, positions 4539-4662]
CCCATTCGCCATTCAGGCTGCGCAACTGTTGGGAAGGGCGATCGGTGCGGGCCTCTTCGCTATTACGCCA
GTCGACCGCCAATTCAATATGGCGTATATGGACTCATGCCAATTCAATATGGTGGATCTGGACCTGTGCC
AATTCAATATGGCGTATATGGACTCGTGCCAATTCAATATGGTGGATCTGGACCCCAGCCAATTCAATAT
GGCGGACTTGGCACCATGCCAATTCAATATGGCGGACCTGGCACTGTGCCAACTGGGGAGGGGTCTACTT
GGCACGGTGCCAAGTTTGAGGAGGGGTCTTGGCCCTGTGCCAAGTCCGCCATATTGAATTGGCATGGTGC
CAATAATGGCGGCCATATTGGCTATATGCCAGGATCAATATATAGGCAATATCCAATATGGCCCTATGCC
AATATGGCTATTGGCCAGGTTCAATACTATGTATTGGCCCTATGCCATATAGTATTCCATATATGGGTTT
TCCTATTGACGTAGATAGCCCCTCCCAATGGGCGGTCCCATATACCATATATGGGGCTTCCTAATACCGC
CCATAGCCACTCCCCCATTGACGTCAATGGTCTCTATATATGGTCTTTCCTATTGACGTCATATGGGCGG
TCCTATTGACGTATATGGCGCCTCCCCCATTGACGTCAATTACGGTAAATGGCCCGCCTGGCTCAATGCC
CATTGACGTCAATAGGACCACCCACCATTGACGTCAATGGGATGGCTCATTGCCCATTCATATCCGTTCT
CACGCCCCCTATTGACGTCAATGACGGTAAATGGCCCACTTGGCAGTACATCAATATCTATTAATAGTAA
CTTGGCAAGTACATTACTATTGGAAGTACGCCAGGGTACATTGGCAGTACTCCCATTGACGTCAATGGCG
GTAAATGGCCCGCGATGGCTGCCAAGTACATCCCCATTGACGTCAATGGGGAGGGGCAATGACGCAAATG
GGCGTTCCATTGACGTAAATGGGCGGTAGGCGTGCCTAATGGGAGGTCTATATAAGCAATGCTCGTTTAG
GGAAC
